Addgene plasmid #214008: pEM7070
Purpose: PrpsM driven expression of ssrA-tagged mNeonGreen (ASV)
Depositing lab: Marc Erhardt. Depositing organization: Humboldt-Universitaet zu Berlin. Publication: Fluorescent tools for the standardized work in Gram-negative bacteria. Delgadillo-Guevara M, Halte M, Erhardt M, Popp PF. J Biol Eng. 2024 Apr 8;18(1):25. doi: 10.1186/s13036-024-00420-9. PubMed 38589953.
Backbone
  Vector backbone: pKH70-PrpsM
  Vector type: Bacterial Expression
Growth in bacteria
  Bacterial resistance: Ampicillin, 100 μg/mL
  Growth temperature: 37°C
  Growth strain: DH5alpha
  Copy number: Low Copy
Gene/Insert
  Gene/Insert name: mNeonGreen-ASV
  Species: Synthetic
  Promoter: PrpsM
  Cloning method: Gibson Cloning
Terms and licenses: Academic/Nonprofit Terms; Industry Terms: Not Available to Industry
How to cite: pEM7070 was a gift from Marc Erhardt (Addgene plasmid # 214008 ; http://n2t.net/addgene:214008 ; RRID:Addgene_214008)
