[The description below was written by a language model from this plasmid's Addgene catalogue record and pLannotate feature annotations shown in this document.]
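Description:
pEM7070 is a small (about 3.3 kb) bacterial expression plasmid built on the pKH70-PrpsM backbone and assembled by Gibson cloning, intended for fluorescent reporter work in Gram-negative bacteria. It is maintained under ampicillin selection through a β-lactamase (AmpR) gene driven by its own bla promoter and followed by the phage lambda t0 terminator. The catalogue lists it as low copy. The automated annotation finds only fragmentary matches to p15A and RSF origins together with an RNAI element, which points to a p15A-type, RNAI-regulated replicon, although the record does not name the origin explicitly.

The payload is a synthetic mNeonGreen coding sequence, a bright, rapidly maturing monomeric green/yellow fluorescent protein, expressed from the PrpsM promoter. The upstream region carries sequence annotated as the E. coli rpmJ gene and the alpha operon ribosome binding site, consistent with a native ribosomal protein operon fragment providing the rpsM promoter and leader. mNeonGreen is fused at its C-terminus to an ssrA degradation tag, which directs the protein to the ClpXP and ClpAP proteases. The annotation tool reports a partial match to the LVA variant, but the catalogue specifies the ASV variant, which likely explains why only a fragment matched. The rrnB T1 terminator closes the transcription unit.

Because the tag shortens the reporter's lifetime, fluorescence follows current promoter activity more closely than it would with a stable protein that accumulates. The plasmid therefore serves as a destabilised, constitutively expressed reporter, useful for benchmarking degradation tag variants and for standardised fluorescence measurements.
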