Features (pLannotate 1.2.2; 11 found; start..end, strand, type, name):
     86..199     +  CDS            rpmJ (sequence withheld): RL36_ECOLI - Experimental evidence at protein level: Swiss-Prot protein existence level 1. From Escherichia coli (strain K12).
    269..380     +  ncRNA          Alpha RBS: Accession: RF00140 - Alpha operon ribosome binding site
    478..1185    +  CDS            mNeonGreen: mNeonGreen is a basic (constitutively fluorescent) green/yellow fluorescent protein published in 2013, derived from Branchiostoma lanceolatum. It is reported to be a very rapidly-maturing monomer with moderate acid sensitivity.
   1195..1215    +  CDS            ssrA tag (LVA) (fragment): C-terminal peptide that mediates degradation in bacteria through the ClpXP and ClpAP proteases (McGinness et al., 2006) mutant LVA variant that confers accelerated degradation under some conditions (Andersen et al., 1998)
   1242..1328    +  terminator     rrnB T1 terminator: Escherichia coli rrnB; transcription terminator T1 from the E. coli rrnB gene
   1356..1412    -  rep_origin     RSF ori (fragment): Plasmids containing the RSF 1030 origin of replication can be propagated in E. coli cells that contain additional plasmids with compatible origins.
   1499..1843    -  rep_origin     p15A ori (fragment): Plasmids containing the medium-copy-number p15A origin of replication can be propagated in E. coli cells that contain a second plasmid with the ColE1 origin.
   1913..2014    +  ncRNA          RNAI: Accession: RF00106 - RNAI
   2081..2175    -  terminator     lambda t0 terminator: transcription terminator from phage lambda
   2205..3065    -  CDS            AmpR: β-lactamase; bla; confers resistance to ampicillin, carbenicillin, and related antibiotics
   3066..3170    -  promoter       AmpR promoter: bla
>Addgene plasmid #214008 | pEM7070 | addgene full sequence | sequence record 424941 | Addgene NGS Result
CTCGAGGATCCCGGGTACCTGCAGCTAGCGTCGACGAAAGGCTACGGCCGTTAATTGGTCGCCTGAGAAG
TTACGGAGAGTAAAA
[114 nt withheld, positions 86-199]
TGATTTTTTCGCATATTTTTCTTGCAAAGTTGGGTTGAGCTGGCTAGATTAGCCAGCCAATCTTTTGTAT
GTCTGTACGTTTCCATTTGAGTATCCTGAAAACGGGCTTTTCAGCATGGTACGTACATATTAAATAGTAG
GAGTGCATAGTGGCCCGTATAGCAGGCATTAACATTCCTGATCAGAAACACGCCGTGATCGCGTTAACTT
CGATCTACGGTGTCGGCAAGACCCGTTCTAAAGCCATCCTGGCTGGAATTCATAAGGAGGAAAAACATAT
GGTATCGAAGGGCGAGGAAGATAACATGGCGTCGTTGCCGGCGACCCACGAACTGCATATTTTTGGCAGT
ATTAACGGCGTAGACTTTGACATGGTAGGTCAGGGGACGGGTAATCCTAATGATGGCTATGAAGAGTTAA
ACTTAAAGTCCACGAAAGGGGACCTGCAGTTCAGCCCTTGGATTCTGGTCCCACACATTGGCTATGGCTT
CCACCAGTACTTGCCTTATCCGGACGGCATGAGTCCCTTCCAGGCCGCAATGGTCGATGGATCGGGCTAC
CAGGTACATCGCACGATGCAATTTGAAGACGGCGCAAGTCTGACGGTGAACTATCGTTATACATATGAAG
GTAGCCATATTAAAGGGGAAGCCCAAGTGAAAGGGACTGGATTTCCGGCAGATGGTCCGGTTATGACTAA
TTCGCTGACTGCGGCGGATTGGTGTCGTTCCAAAAAGACGTACCCCAATGACAAAACCATCATTAGCACT
TTTAAATGGAGCTACACCACAGGCAACGGGAAGCGCTACCGCAGTACGGCCCGTACGACGTATACTTTTG
CCAAACCGATGGCGGCGAACTACCTGAAGAATCAACCGATGTATGTCTTTCGGAAAACAGAACTGAAGCA
CAGTAAGACCGAGTTAAACTTCAAAGAATGGCAAAAAGCATTTACCGATGTAATGGGCATGGATGAACTG
TATAAAAGGCCTGCAGCAAACGACGAAAACTACGCTGCATCAGTTTAATAATCTAGAGGCATCAAATAAA
ACGAAAGGCTCAGTCGAAAGACTGGGCCTTTCGTTTTATCTGTTGTTTGTCGGTGAACGCTCTCCTGAGT
AGGACAAATCCGCCGCCCTAGACCTAGGCGGAGATATTCCGCTTCCTCGCTCACTGACTCGCTCCGCTCG
GTCGTTCGGCTGCGGCGAGCGGTACCGGCTTACTGGCGGGGCGGAAATTTCCTGGAAGATGCCAGGAAGA
AACTTAACAGGGAAGCGATAAGGCCACGGCAGAGCCGTTTTTCCATAGGCTCCGCCCCCCTGACAAGCAT
CACGAAATCTGACGCTCAAATCAGTGGTGGCGAAACCCGACAGGACTTAAAGATACCAGGCGTTTCCCCC
TGGTGGCTCCCTCGTGCGCTCTCCTGTTCCTGCCTTTCGGTTTACCGGTGTCACTCCGCTGTTATGGCCG
CGTTTATCTCATTCCACGCCTGACACTCGGTTCCGGGAAGGCAGTTCGCTCCAAGCTGGACTGTATGCAC
GAACCCCCCGTTCAGTCCGACTGCTGCGCCTGTTCCGGTAACTATCGACTTGAGTCCAAGCCGGAAAGAC
ACGACAAAGCGCCACTGGCAGCAGCCACTGGTAAGAGGGTGTACAAGAGATTACTGATGCAGAGTTCTTG
AAGTCAGAGCCAAACTACGGCTAAACTGGAAGGACGAATTTGGTGGCAGCGGTCTTGTACACCCTGTTAC
CACGGTTCAGAAGTTCCCCAACTTACTGAACCTTCGAAAAACCACCTCCCCAGGTGGTTTTTTCGTTTTC
AGAGCAAGAGATTACGACGCAACGGAAAGGATCTCAAGAGGTTCATCTTACTAGTGCTTGGATTCTCACC
AATAAAAAACGCCCGGCGGCAACCGAGCGTTCTGAACAAATCCAGATGGAGTTCTGAGGTCATTACTGGA
TCTATCAACAGGAGTCCAAGCGAGCTCGTAAACTTGGTCTGACAGTTACCAATGCTTAATCAGTGAGGCA
CCTATCTCAGCGATCTGTCTATTTCGTTCATCCATAGTTGCCTGACTCCCCGTCGTGTAGATAACTACGA
TACGGGAGGGCTTACCATCTGGCCCCAGTGCTGCAATGATACCGCGAGACCCACGCTCACCGGCTCCAGA
TTTATCAGCAATAAACCAGCCAGCCGGAAGGGCCGAGCGCAGAAGTGGTCCTGCAACTTTATCCGCCTCC
ATCCAGTCTATTAATTGTTGCCGGGAAGCTAGAGTAAGTAGTTCGCCAGTTAATAGTTTGCGCAACGTTG
TTGCCATTGCTACAGGCATCGTGGTGTCACGCTCGTCGTTTGGTATGGCTTCATTCAGCTCCGGTTCCCA
ACGATCAAGGCGAGTTACATGATCCCCCATGTTGTGCAAAAAAGCGGTTAGCTCCTTCGGTCCTCCGATC
GTTGTCAGAAGTAAGTTGGCCGCAGTGTTATCACTCATGGTTATGGCAGCACTGCATAATTCTCTTACTG
TCATGCCATCCGTAAGATGCTTTTCTGTGACTGGTGAGTACTCAACCAAGTCATTCTGAGAATAGTGTAT
GCGGCGACCGAGTTGCTCTTGCCCGGCGTCAATACGGGATAATACCGCGCCACATAGCAGAACTTTAAAA
GTGCTCATCATTGGAAAACGTTCTTCGGGGCGAAAACTCTCAAGGATCTTACCGCTGTTGAGATCCAGTT
CGATGTAACCCACTCGTGCACCCAACTGATCTTCAGCATCTTTTACTTTCACCAGCGTTTCTGGGTGAGC
AAAAACAGGAAGGCAAAATGCCGCAAAAAAGGGAATAAGGGCGACACGGAAATGTTGAATACTCATACTC
TTCCTTTTTCAATATTATTGAAGCATTTATCAGGGTTATTGTCTCATGAGCGGATACATATTTGAATGTA
TTTAGAAAAATAAACAAATAGGGGTTCCGCGCACATTTCCCCGAAAAGTGCCACCTGACGTCTAAGAAAC
CATTATTATCATGACATTAACCTATAAAAATAGGCGTATCACGAGGCCCTTTCGTCTTCAC
